>Addgene plasmid #244919 | pAAV.hSynap.(cyto).iATPSnFR2.A95K.mCherry | addgene full sequence | sequence record 488649 | Addgene NGS Result
CTGCATTAATGAATCGGCCAACGCGCGGGGAGAGGCGGTTTGCGTATTGGGCGCTCTTCCGCTTCCTCGC
TCACTGACTCGCTGCGCTCGGTCGTTCGGCTGCGGCGAGCGGTATCAGCTCACTCAAAGGCGGTAATACG
GTTATCCACAGAATCAGGGGATAACGCAGGAAAGAACATGTGAGCAAAAGGCCAGCAAAAGGCCAGGAAC
CGTAAAAAGGCCGCGTTGCTGGCGTTTTTCCATAGGCTCCGCCCCCCTGACGAGCATCACAAAAATCGAC
GCTCAAGTCAGAGGTGGCGAAACCCGACAGGACTATAAAGATACCAGGCGTTTCCCCCTGGAAGCTCCCT
CGTGCGCTCTCCTGTTCCGACCCTGCCGCTTACCGGATACCTGTCCGCCTTTCTCCCTTCGGGAAGCGTG
GCGCTTTCTCATAGCTCACGCTGTAGGTATCTCAGTTCGGTGTAGGTCGTTCGCTCCAAGCTGGGCTGTG
TGCACGAACCCCCCGTTCAGCCCGACCGCTGCGCCTTATCCGGTAACTATCGTCTTGAGTCCAACCCGGT
AAGACACGACTTATCGCCACTGGCAGCAGCCACTGGTAACAGGATTAGCAGAGCGAGGTATGTAGGCGGT
GCTACAGAGTTCTTGAAGTGGTGGCCTAACTACGGCTACACTAGAAGAACAGTATTTGGTATCTGCGCTC
TGCTGAAGCCAGTTACCTTCGGAAAAAGAGTTGGTAGCTCTTGATCCGGCAAACAAACCACCGCTGGTAG
CGGTGGTTTTTTTGTTTGCAAGCAGCAGATTACGCGCAGAAAAAAAGGATCTCAAGAAGATCCTTTGATC
TTTTCTACGGGGTCTGACGCTCAGTGGAACGAAAACTCACGTTAAGGGATTTTGGTCATGAGATTATCAA
AAAGGATCTTCACCTAGATCCTTTTAAATTAAAAATGAAGTTTTAAATCAATCTAAAGTATATATGAGTA
AACTTGGTCTGACAGTTACCAATGCTTAATCAGTGAGGCACCTATCTCAGCGATCTGTCTATTTCGTTCA
TCCATAGTTGCCTGACTCCCCGTCGTGTAGATAACTACGATACGGGAGGGCTTACCATCTGGCCCCAGTG
CTGCAATGATACCGCGAGACCCACGCTCACCGGCTCCAGATTTATCAGCAATAAACCAGCCAGCCGGAAG
GGCCGAGCGCAGAAGTGGTCCTGCAACTTTATCCGCCTCCATCCAGTCTATTAATTGTTGCCGGGAAGCT
AGAGTAAGTAGTTCGCCAGTTAATAGTTTGCGCAACGTTGTTGCCATTGCTACAGGCATCGTGGTGTCAC
GCTCGTCGTTTGGTATGGCTTCATTCAGCTCCGGTTCCCAACGATCAAGGCGAGTTACATGATCCCCCAT
GTTGTGCAAAAAAGCGGTTAGCTCCTTCGGTCCTCCGATCGTTGTCAGAAGTAAGTTGGCCGCAGTGTTA
TCACTCATGGTTATGGCAGCACTGCATAATTCTCTTACTGTCATGCCATCCGTAAGATGCTTTTCTGTGA
CTGGTGAGTACTCAACCAAGTCATTCTGAGAATAGTGTATGCGGCGACCGAGTTGCTCTTGCCCGGCGTC
AATACGGGATAATACCGCGCCACATAGCAGAACTTTAAAAGTGCTCATCATTGGAAAACGTTCTTCGGGG
CGAAAACTCTCAAGGATCTTACCGCTGTTGAGATCCAGTTCGATGTAACCCACTCGTGCACCCAACTGAT
CTTCAGCATCTTTTACTTTCACCAGCGTTTCTGGGTGAGCAAAAACAGGAAGGCAAAATGCCGCAAAAAA
GGGAATAAGGGCGACACGGAAATGTTGAATACTCATACTCTTCCTTTTTCAATATTATTGAAGCATTTAT
CAGGGTTATTGTCTCATGAGCGGATACATATTTGAATGTATTTAGAAAAATAAACAAATAGGGGTTCCGC
GCACATTTCCCCGAAAAGTGCCACCTAAATTGTAAGCGTTAATATTTTGTTAAAATTCGCGTTAAATTTT
TGTTAAATCAGCTCATTTTTTAACCAATAGGCCGAAATCGGCAAAATCCCTTATAAATCAAAAGAATAGA
CCGAGATAGGGT
[37 nt withheld, positions 2113-2149]
AAAGAACGTGGACTCCAACGTCAAAGG
[49 nt withheld, positions 2177-2225]
T
[91 nt withheld, positions 2227-2317]
G
[124 nt withheld, positions 2319-2442]
CCCATTCGCCATTCAGGCTGCGCAACTGTTGGGAAGGGCGATCGGTGCGGGCCTCTTCGCTATTACGCCA
GCTGCGCGCTCGCTCGCTCACTGAGGCCGCCCGGGCAAAGCCCGGGCGTCGGGCGACCTTTGGTCGCCCG
GCCTCAGTGAGCGAGCGAGCGCGCAGAGAGGGAGTGGCCAACTCCATCACTAGGGGTTCCTTGTAGTTAA
TGATTAACCCGCCATGCTACTTATCTACGTAGCCATGCTCTAGGAAGATCCAGGGCCCTGCGTATGAGTG
CAAGTGGGTTTTAGGACCAGGATGAGGCGGGGTGGGGGTGCCTACCTGACGACCGGCCCCGACCCACTGG
ACAAGCACCCAACCCCCATTCCCCAAATTGCGCATCCCCTATCAGAGAGGGGGAGGGGAAACAGGATGCG
GCGAGGCGCGTGCGCACTGCCAGCTTCAGCACCGCGGACAGTGCCTTCGCCCCCGCCTGGCGGCGCGCGC
CACCGCCGCCTCAGCACTGAAGGCGCGCTGACGTCACTCGCCGGTCCCCCGCAAACTCCCCTTCCCGGCC
ACCTTGGTCGCGTCCGCGCCGCCGCCGGCCCAGCCGGACCGCACCACGCGAGGCGCGAGATAGGGGGGCA
CGGGCGCGACCATCTGCGCTGCGGCGCCGGCGACTCAGCGCTGCCTCAGTCTGCGGTGGGCAGCGGAGGA
GTCGTGTCGTGCCTGAGAGCGCAGTCCAATTCAAGCTGCTAGCAAGGATCCCGCCACCATGGGCAGATCT
ATGAAGACTATTCACGTGAGTGTCGTAACTCCCGACGGGCCTGTATATGAGGATGACGTTGAAATGGTGA
GCGTCAAAGCAAAAAGTGGCGAGCTCGGTATTCTCCCAGGCCACATTCCCTTGAAAGCTCCCCTAGAGAT
CAGTGCCGCACGCCTGAAGAAAGGGGGCAAAACACAGTATATCGCTGTGTCAGGCGGCAACCTCGAAGTG
CGGCCTGACAAGGTGACCATCTATGCCCAGGCAGCCGAGAGGGCTGAGGATATCGATGTCCTGCGCGCCA
AGAAAGCCAAGGAGAGAGCCGAGCGCCGACTCCAATCACAGGTCCTGGTCGGGAACGTCTATATCACCGC
CGACAAGCAGAAGAACGGCATCAAGGCGAACTTCAAGATCCGCCACAACGTGGAGGACGGCAGCATGCAG
CTCGCCGACCACTACCAGCAGAACACCCCCATCGGCGACGGCCCCGTGCTGCTGCCCGACAACCACTACC
TGAGCACCCAGTCCGTGCTGAGCAAAGACCCTAACGAGAAGCGCGATCACATGGTCCTGCTGGAGTTCGT
GACCGCCGCCGGGATCACTCTCGGCATGGACGAGCTGTACAAGGGCGGTACCGGAGGGAGCATGAGCAAG
GGCGAGGAGCTGTTCACCGGGGTGGTGCCCATCCTGGTCGAGCTGGACGGCGACGTAAACGGCCACAAGT
TCAGCGTGCGCGGCGAGGGCGAGGGCGATGCCACCAACGGCAAGCTGACCCTGAAGTTCATCTGCACCAC
CGGCAAGCTGCCCGTGCCCTGGCCCACCCTCGTGACCACCCTGACCTACGGCGTGCAGTGCTTCAGCCGC
TACCCCGACCACATGAAGCAGCACGACTTCTTCAAGTCCGCCATGCCCGAAGGCTACGTCCAGGAGCGCA
CCATCAGCTTCAAGGACGACGGCACCTACAAGACCCGCGCCGAGGTGAAGTTCGAGGGCGACACCCTGGT
GAACCGCATCGAGCTGAAGGGCATCGACTTCAAGGAGGACGGCAACATCCTGGGGCACAAGCTGGAGTAC
AACTTTATTTGTGTGGACATCGATTTTAAGCGCGCCGAGCTCGCCCTTAAGCGCGCAATGAATAGGCTCT
CAGTTGCCGAAATGAAGCTGCAGGGCGGAGGCTCGGGCGGAGGTGGGTCGGGTGGCGGCGGATCAATGGT
GAGCAAGGGCGAGGAGGATAACATGGCCATCATCAAGGAGTTCATGCGCTTCAAGGTGCACATGGAGGGC
TCCGTGAACGGCCACGAGTTCGAGATCGAGGGCGAGGGCGAGGGCCGCCCCTACGAGGGCACCCAGACCG
CCAAGCTGAAGGTGACCAAGGGTGGCCCCCTGCCCTTCGCCTGGGACATCCTGTCCCCTCAGTTCATGTA
CGGCTCCAAGGCCTACGTGAAGCACCCCGCCGACATCCCCGACTACTTGAAGCTGTCCTTCCCCGAGGGC
TTCAAGTGGGAGCGCGTGATGAACTTCGAGGACGGCGGCGTGGTGACCGTGACCCAGGACTCCTCCCTTC
AGGACGGCGAGTTCATCTACAAGGTGAAGCTGCGCGGCACCAACTTCCCCTCCGACGGCCCCGTAATGCA
GAAGAAGACCATGGGCTGGGAGGCCTCCTCCGAGCGGATGTACCCCGAGGACGGCGCCCTGAAGGGCGAG
ATCAAGCAGAGGCTGAAGCTGAAGGACGGCGGCCACTACGACGCTGAGGTCAAGACCACCTACAAGGCCA
AGAAGCCCGTGCAGCTGCCCGGCGCCTACAACGTCAACATCAAGTTGGACATCACCTCCCACAACGAGGA
CTACACCATCGTGGAACAGTACGAACGCGCCGAGGGCCGCCACTCCACCGGCGGCATGGACGAGCTGTAC
AAGTAAAAGCTTATCGATAATCAACCTCTGGATTACAAAATTTGTGAAAGATTGACTGGTATTCTTAACT
ATGTTGCTCCTTTTACGCTATGTGGATACGCTGCTTTAATGCCTTTGTATCATGCTATTGCTTCCCGTAT
GGCTTTCATTTTCTCCTCCTTGTATAAATCCTGGTTGCTGTCTCTTTATGAGGAGTTGTGGCCCGTTGTC
AGGCAACGTGGCGTGGTGTGCACTGTGTTTGCTGACGCAACCCCCACTGGTTGGGGCATTGCCACCACCT
GTCAGCTCCTTTCCGGGACTTTCGCTTTCCCCCTCCCTATTGCCACGGCGGAACTCATCGCCGCCTGCCT
TGCCCGCTGCTGGACAGGGGCTCGGCTGTTGGGCACTGACAATTCCGTGGTGTTGTCGGGGAAATCATCG
TCCTTTCCTTGGCTGCTCGCCTGTGTTGCCACCTGGATTCTGCGCGGGACGTCCTTCTGCTACGTCCCTT
CGGCCCTCAATCCAGCGGACCTTCCTTCCCGCGGCCTGCTGCCGGCTCTGCGGCCTCTTCCGCGTCTTCG
CCTTCGCCCTCAGACGAGTCGGATCTCCCTTTGGGCCGCCTCCCCGCATCGATACCGTCGACCTCGACCC
GGGCGGCCGCTTCGAGCAGACATGATAAGATACATTGATGAGTTTGGACAAACCACAACTAGAATGCAGT
GAAAAAAATGCTTTATTTGTGAAATTTGTGATGCTATTGCTTTATTTGTAACCATTATAAGCTGCAATAA
ACAAGTTAACAACAACAATTGCATTCATTTTATGTTTCAGGTTCAGGGGGAGATGTGGGAGGTTTTTTAA
AGCAAGTAAAACCTCTACAAATGTGGTAAAATCGATAAGGATCTTCCTAGAGCATGGCTACGTAGATAAG
TAGCATGGCGGGTTAATCATTAACTACAAGGAACCCCTAGTGATGGAGTTGGCCACTCCCTCTCTGCGCG
CTCGCTCGCTCACTGAGGCCGGGCGACCAAAGGTCGCCCGACGCCCGGGCTTTGCCCGGGCGGCCTCAGT
GAGCGAGCGAGCGCGCAG
Features (pLannotate 1.2.2; 17 found; start..end, strand, type, name):
    237..825     -  rep_origin     ori: high-copy-number ColE1/pMB1/pBR322/pUC origin of replication
    996..1856    -  CDS            AmpR: β-lactamase; bla; confers resistance to ampicillin, carbenicillin, and related antibiotics
   1857..1961    -  promoter       AmpR promoter: bla
   2014..2442    -  rep_origin     f1 ori (sequence partly withheld): f1 bacteriophage origin of replication; arrow indicates direction of (+) strand synthesis
   2447..2516    -  CDS            lacZα (fragment): LacZα fragment of β-galactosidase; lacZ fragment
   2511..2643    -  repeat_region  AAV2 ITR (fragment): inverted terminal repeat of adeno-associated virus serotype 2 inverted
   2719..3166    +  promoter       hSyn promoter: human synapsin I promoter; confers neuron-specific expression (Kügler et al., 2003)
   3213..3533    +  CDS            atpC (fragment): ATPE_GEOKA - Experimental evidence at protein level: Swiss-Prot protein existence level 1. Produces ATP from ADP in the presence of a proton gradient across the membrane. From Geobacillus kaustophilus (strain HTA426).
   3546..4265    +  CDS            cEGFP: cEGFP is a basic (constitutively fluorescent) green fluorescent protein published in 2008, derived from Aequorea victoria.
   4278..4349    +  CDS            atpC (fragment): ATPE_BACP3 - Experimental evidence at protein level: Swiss-Prot protein existence level 1. Produces ATP from ADP in the presence of a proton gradient across the membrane. From Bacillus sp. (strain PS3).
   4398..5105    +  CDS            mCherry: mCherry is a basic (constitutively fluorescent) red fluorescent protein published in 2004, derived from Discosoma sp.. It is reported to be a very rapidly-maturing monomer with low acid sensitivity.
   5121..5709    +  misc_feature   WPRE: woodchuck hepatitis virus posttranscriptional regulatory element
   5710..5729    +  misc_feature   MCS (fragment): pBluescript multiple cloning site
   5758..5879    -  polyA_signal   SV40 poly(A) signal: SV40 polyadenylation signal
   5902..5970    -  CDS            large T antigen (fragment): large T antigen from SV40 (simian virus 40)
   6041..4       +  repeat_region  AAV2 ITR (across the origin): inverted terminal repeat of adeno-associated virus serotype 2 inverted
   6168..54      -  CDS            lacI (fragment) (across the origin): lac repressor; lacI; The lac repressor binds to the lac operator to inhibit transcription in E. coli. This inhibition can be relieved by adding lactose or isopropyl-β-D-thiogalactopyranoside (IPTG).
