[The description below was written by a language model from this plasmid's Addgene catalogue record and pLannotate feature annotations shown in this document.]
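Description:
pAAV.hSynap.(cyto).iATPSnFR2.A95K.mCherry is an adeno-associated virus transfer plasmid (about 6.2 kb) for neuron-targeted expression of a genetically encoded fluorescent ATP sensor. It is maintained in E. coli through a ColE1/pUC-type origin and selected with ampicillin via the β-lactamase gene. An f1 phage origin and short lacZα and lacI remnants are left over from the cloning backbone. The catalogue lists the plasmid as low copy even though the annotated origin is of the high-copy type. It also specifies a recombination-deficient host, which is consistent with the need to keep the repeat-rich AAV2 inverted terminal repeats intact. Those two ITRs flank the expression cassette and provide the signals for replication and packaging of the intervening DNA into AAV particles.

Between the ITRs, the human synapsin I promoter restricts expression to neurons. The open reading frame is annotated as a fragment of the bacterial F-type ATP synthase epsilon subunit (atpC, Geobacillus/Bacillus PS3 type), then a GFP-derived module, then a second short atpC fragment. This matches a sensor design in which a fluorescent protein is inserted into an ATP-binding domain, so that ATP binding changes green fluorescence. The catalogue gives mouse as the insert species, although the annotated coding parts are bacterial, jellyfish and coral derived. The sensor carries the A95K mutation; the record does not state its functional effect. mCherry follows downstream as an ATP-insensitive red partner, which would allow normalisation of the green signal to expression level. The "(cyto)" in the name suggests cytosolic localisation, and no targeting sequence is annotated. A WPRE enhances transcript expression and is followed by an SV40 polyadenylation signal, which is annotated on the reverse strand. The construct is intended for monitoring intracellular ATP in neurons.
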