Addgene plasmid #244919: pAAV.hSynap.(cyto).iATPSnFR2.A95K.mCherry
Purpose: iATPSnFR2.A95K variant with non-responsive mCherry
Depositing lab: Tim Brown & HHMI-JRC Tool Translation Team. Depositing organization: HHMI, Janelia Research Campus. Publication: iATPSnFR2: A high-dynamic-range fluorescent sensor for monitoring intracellular ATP. Marvin JS, Kokotos AC, Kumar M, Pulido C, Tkachuk AN, Yao JS, Brown TA, Ryan TA. Proc Natl Acad Sci U S A. 2024 May 21;121(21):e2314604121. doi: 10.1073/pnas.2314604121. Epub 2024 May 15. PubMed 38748581.
Backbone
  Vector backbone: pAAV
  Vector type: AAV
Growth in bacteria
  Bacterial resistance: Ampicillin, 100 μg/mL
  Growth temperature: 30°C
  Growth strain: NEB Stable
  Copy number: Low Copy
Gene/Insert
  Gene/Insert name: iATPSnFR2.A95K.mCherry
  Species: M. musculus (mouse)
  Mutation: A95K
  Cloning method: Restriction Enzyme; 5′ cloning site Unknown (unknown if destroyed)
Terms and licenses: Academic/Nonprofit Terms; Industry Terms: Not Available to Industry
How to cite: pAAV.hSynap.(cyto).iATPSnFR2.A95K.mCherry was a gift from Tim Brown & HHMI-JRC Tool Translation Team (Addgene plasmid # 244919 ; http://n2t.net/addgene:244919 ; RRID:Addgene_244919)
